Addgene plasmid #64311: pJexpress414_OmpA171_H-46
Purpose: OmpA redesign hybrid with wild-type strands 123578
Depositing lab: Timothy Whitehead. Depositing organization: Michigan State University. Publication: Computational redesign of the lipid-facing surface of the outer membrane protein OmpA. Stapleton JA, Whitehead TA, Nanda V. Proc Natl Acad Sci U S A. 2015 Jul 21. pii: 201501836. 10.1073/pnas.1501836112 PubMed 26199411.
Backbone
  Vector backbone: pJexpress414
  Backbone manufacturer: DNA2.0
  Backbone size w/o insert (bp): 4000
  Vector type: Bacterial Expression, Synthetic Biology
Growth in bacteria
  Bacterial resistance: Ampicillin, 100 μg/mL
  Growth temperature: 37°C
  Growth strain: XL1 Blue
  Copy number: High Copy
Gene/Insert
  Gene/Insert name: OmpA_H-46
  Species: Synthetic
  Insert size (bp): 642
  Promoter: T7
  Tag / fusion protein: FlAsH (C terminal on insert); 6His (C terminal on insert)
  Cloning method: Unknown
  Sequencing primers: 5′ pTF 5′-CTCGAAAATAATAAAGGGAAAATCAG-3′; 3′ pTR 5′-TGGTAGTGTGGGGACTC-3′
Terms and licenses: Academic/Nonprofit Terms; Industry Terms: Not Available to Industry
Depositor comments: Amino acid sequence: mkktaiaiavalagfatvaqaapndntWyTgAkLgWsqyhdtgfinnngpthenqLgAgAfGgYqVnpyVgFeMgYdWlgrmpykgsvengaykaqgYqAtLkMgVpitddLdIyTrLgGmVwradtksnvygknhdtgvsFvMaLgSeHaItpeIaTrLeYqWtnnigdYPYDVPDYAtrpdnGmLsLgVsYrfgCCPGCCHHHHHH
How to cite: pJexpress414_OmpA171_H-46 was a gift from Timothy Whitehead (Addgene plasmid # 64311 ; http://n2t.net/addgene:64311 ; RRID:Addgene_64311)
