[The description below was written by a language model from this plasmid's Addgene catalogue record.]
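Description:
pJexpress414_OmpA171_H-46 is a bacterial expression plasmid built on the commercial pJexpress414 backbone (about 4 kb without insert). It is maintained at high copy in E. coli under ampicillin selection. The record does not include a feature table, so the origin of replication and other backbone elements are not stated beyond what the catalogue fields give. Expression of the insert is driven by a T7 promoter, which means protein production requires a host that supplies T7 RNA polymerase. The listed propagation strain serves for plasmid maintenance rather than expression.

The 642 bp synthetic insert, OmpA_H-46, encodes a variant of the transmembrane β-barrel domain of the E. coli outer membrane protein OmpA (the "171" in the name presumably refers to this truncated domain). It comes from a project that computationally redesigned the lipid-facing surface of the barrel. This construct is a hybrid in which strands 1, 2, 3, 5, 7 and 8 keep the wild-type sequence. By implication, the remaining strands 4 and 6, reflected in the "H-46" name, carry the redesigned residues. The C terminus carries a FlAsH tag, a tetracysteine motif that binds biarsenical fluorescent dyes, followed by a 6His tag for detection or metal-affinity purification. The depositor's protein sequence also shows an N-terminal signal peptide for export and what appears to be an HA epitope inserted within the protein, although the HA epitope is not listed among the catalogued tags.

Hybrids of this kind allow the contribution of individual redesigned strands to be dissected, testing which surface substitutions are tolerated for expression, membrane insertion and folding of OmpA.
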