>Addgene plasmid #64311 | pJexpress414_OmpA171_H-46 | addgene partial sequence | sequence record 114075 | T7 5'-TAATACGACTCACTATAGGG-3'
TAGGAGATAAAACATATGAAAAAGACCGCAATCGCCATCGCAGTGGCACTGGCTGGTTTCGCTACCGTAG
CGCAGGCCGCGCCGAACGACAACACCTGGTATACTGGTGCTAAACTGGGCTGGTCCCAGTACCACGACAC
TGGTTTCATCAATAATAATGGCCCGACCCACGAGAACCAGCTGGGCGCTGGTGCTTTTGGTGGTTACCAG
GTGAACCCGTACGTTGGCTTTGAAATGGGTTACGACTGGCTCGGTCGTATGCCGTACAAAGGCAGCGTTG
AAAACGGTGCATACAAGGCTCAGGGCTATCAAGCGACGCTGAAAATGGGTGTCCCGATCACCGACGACCT
GGATATCTATACTCGTCTGGGTGGCATGGTATGGCGTGCAGATACTAAATCCAACGTTTATGGTAAAAAC
CACGATACCGGCGTTTCTTTCGTCATGGCGCTGGGTAGCGAACATGCGATCACTCCGGAGATCGCTACCC
GTCTGGAATACCAGTGGACCAACAACATCGGTGACTACCCATACGATGTTCCAGATTACGCGACTCGTCC
GGATAACGGCATGCTGAGCCTGGGTGTTTCCTACCGTTTCGGTTGTTGCCCTGGTTGCTGTCACCATCAC
CACCATCACTAAAAGCTTCCCCCTAGCATAACCCCTTGGGGCCTCTAAACGGGTCTTGAGGGGTTTTTTG
CCCCTGAGACGCGTCAATCGAGTTCGTACCTAAGGGCGACACCCCATAATTAGCCCCGGGCGAAAGGCCC
AGTCTTTCGACTGAGCCTTTCGTTT
